Addgene plasmid #157280: pD649-HAsp-FCER2-COMP5AP-AviTag-9xHis
Purpose: Mammalian expression of cell-surface protein extracellular domain fused to COMP5AP-AviTag-9xHis. Protein is secreted from cells.
Depositing lab: Chris Garcia. Depositing organization: Stanford University. Publication: A Human IgSF Cell-Surface Interactome Reveals a Complex Network of Protein-Protein Interactions. Wojtowicz WM, Vielmetter J, Fernandes RA, Siepe DH, Eastman CL, Chisholm GB, Cox S, Klock H, Anderson PW, Rue SM, Miller JJ, Glaser SM, Bragstad ML, Vance J, Lam AW, Lesley SA, Zinn K, Garcia KC. Cell. 2020 Aug 20;182(4):1027-1043.e17. doi: 10.1016/j.cell.2020.07.025. PubMed 32822567.
Backbone
  Vector backbone: pD649
  Backbone size w/o insert (bp): 7153
  Vector type: Mammalian Expression
Growth in bacteria
  Bacterial resistance: Ampicillin, 100 μg/mL
  Growth temperature: 37°C
  Growth strain: DH5alpha
  Copy number: High Copy
Gene/Insert
  Gene/Insert name: FCER2
  Species: H. sapiens (human)
  Insert size (bp): 822
  Entrez Gene: FCER2 (a.k.a. BLAST-2, CD23, CD23A, CLEC4J, FCE2, FCErII, IGEBF)
  Promoter: CMV/SP6
  Tag / fusion protein: COMP5AP-AviTag-9xHis (C terminal on backbone)
  Cloning method: Restriction Enzyme; 5′ cloning site GCGGCCGC (not destroyed); 3′ cloning site GGCGCGCC (not destroyed)
  Sequencing primers: 5′ ATTTAGGTGACACTATAG; 3′ CGTCGCACTCCATCACGGTG
Resource information
  A portion of this plasmid was derived from a plasmid made by: synthesis by ThermoFisher
Terms and licenses: Academic/Nonprofit Terms; Industry Terms: Not Available to Industry
Depositor comments: Some plasmids in this collection may have an IS4-like element ISVsa5 family transposase upstream of the CMV promoter.
How to cite: pD649-HAsp-FCER2-COMP5AP-AviTag-9xHis was a gift from Chris Garcia (Addgene plasmid # 157280 ; http://n2t.net/addgene:157280 ; RRID:Addgene_157280)
