[The description below was written by a language model from this plasmid's Addgene catalogue record and pLannotate feature annotations shown in this document.]
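Description:
pD649-HAsp-FCER2-COMP5AP-AviTag-9xHis is a mammalian expression plasmid built on the pD649 backbone (about 8 kb in the full sequence record) for producing a secreted, multimerised form of the human FCER2 (CD23) extracellular domain. It is propagated in E. coli as a high-copy plasmid through a ColE1/pUC-type origin and selected with ampicillin via the bla gene. The annotation also finds an SV40 promoter/EM7 promoter cassette driving a puromycin N-acetyltransferase coding sequence with an SV40 poly(A) signal, which could allow selection in mammalian cells, although the catalogue entry does not mention this use. Small fragments of KanR, lacZα, ble and an f1 origin are annotated but appear to be backbone remnants.

The expression unit uses the CMV enhancer and immediate-early promoter, followed by a fragment of CMV intron A and an SP6 promoter that also serves as a sequencing primer site. The open reading frame begins with a secretion signal: the name indicates an HA signal peptide, while the automated annotation matches part of this region to a mouse IgH signal sequence. Next comes the 822 bp FCER2 fragment, cloned between preserved NotI and AscI sites so that ectodomains can be exchanged across the collection. It is fused C-terminally to a segment of rat cartilage oligomeric matrix protein, whose coiled coil assembles into pentamers, then human placental alkaline phosphatase, an AviTag for enzymatic biotinylation, and a polyhistidine tag (9xHis by name, annotated as 8xHis), ending at a bGH poly(A) signal. The pentamerised, enzyme-labelled protein is suited to high-avidity detection of weak interactions, in keeping with its origin in a human cell-surface interactome screen. The depositor notes that some plasmids in this series may carry an IS4-like transposase insertion upstream of the CMV promoter. No such element is annotated here.
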