Features (pLannotate 1.2.2; 24 found; start..end, strand, type, name):
    119..143     -  CDS            KanR (fragment): aminoglycoside phosphotransferase; aph(3')-Ia; confers resistance to kanamycin
    254..842     +  rep_origin     ori: high-copy-number ColE1/pMB1/pBR322/pUC origin of replication
   1067..1084    +  terminator     rrnB T2 terminator (fragment): transcription terminator T2 from the E. coli rrnB gene
   1109..1128    -  CDS            lacZα (fragment): LacZα fragment of β-galactosidase; lacZ fragment
   1584..1600    +  protein_bind   lac operator: The lac repressor binds to the lac operator to inhibit transcription in E. coli. This inhibition can be relieved by adding lactose or isopropyl-β-D-thiogalactopyranoside (IPTG). lac repressor encoded by lacI
   1843..2146    +  enhancer       CMV enhancer: human cytomegalovirus immediate early enhancer
   2147..2350    +  promoter       CMV promoter: human cytomegalovirus (CMV) immediate early promoter
   2486..2529    +  intron         CMV intron (fragment): modified intron A from human cytomegalovirus
   2581..2599    +  promoter       SP6 promoter: promoter for bacteriophage SP6 RNA polymerase
   2603..2640    +  CDS            IgH signal sequence (fragment): signal sequence from the mouse immunoglobulin heavy chain variable region
   2749..3570    +  CDS            FCER2 (fragment): FCER2_HUMAN - Also known as CD23A, CLEC4J, FCE2, IGEBF. Experimental evidence at protein level: Swiss-Prot protein existence level 1. Low-affinity receptor for immunoglobulin E (IgE) and CR2/CD21. Has essential roles in the regulation of IgE production and in the differentiation of B-cells (it is a B-cell-specific antigen). From Homo sapiens (Human).
   3667..3846    +  CDS            Comp (fragment): COMP_RAT - Experimental evidence at protein level: Swiss-Prot protein existence level 1. May play a role in the structural integrity of cartilage via its interaction with other extracellular matrix proteins such as the collagens and fibronectin. Can mediate the interaction of chondrocytes with the cartilage extracellular matrix through interaction with cell surface integrin receptors. Could play a role in the pathogenesis of osteoarthritis. Potent suppressor of apoptosis in both primary chondrocytes and transformed cells. Suppresses apoptosis by blocking the activation of caspase-3 and by indu
   3834..5286    +  CDS            SEAP (fragment): secreted alkaline phosphatase from human placenta The natural enzyme has a C-terminal transmembrane sequence that is replaced by a GPI anchor.
   5311..5352    +  CDS            AviTag™ (fragment): peptide tag that allows for enzymatic biotinylation
   5356..5379    +  CDS            8xHis: 8xHis affinity tag
   5525..5636    +  polyA_signal   bGH poly(A) signal: bovine growth hormone polyadenylation signal
   5637..5745    +  rep_origin     f1 ori (fragment): f1 bacteriophage origin of replication; arrow indicates direction of (+) strand synthesis
   5759..6088    +  promoter       SV40 promoter: SV40 enhancer and early promoter
   6136..6183    +  promoter       EM7 promoter: synthetic bacterial promoter&nbsp
   6202..6801    +  CDS            PuroR (fragment): puromycin N-acetyltransferase; pac from Streptomyces; confers resistance to puromycin
   6811..6936    +  CDS            ble (fragment): BLE_KLEPN - Experimental evidence at protein level: Swiss-Prot protein existence level 1. Binding protein with a strong affinity to the bleomycin family of antibiotics. Binds to CL990; an antimitotic-antibiotic compound. From Klebsiella pneumoniae.
   6931..7052    +  polyA_signal   SV40 poly(A) signal: SV40 polyadenylation signal
   7105..7965    -  CDS            AmpR: β-lactamase; bla; confers resistance to ampicillin, carbenicillin, and related antibiotics
   7968..89      -  promoter       AmpR promoter (fragment) (across the origin): bla
>Addgene plasmid #157280 | pD649-HAsp-FCER2-COMP5AP-AviTag-9xHis | depositor full sequence | sequence record 303669 | Full Sequence
TTTCAATATTATTGAAGCATTTATCAGGGTTATTGTCTCATGAGCGGATACATATTTGAATGTATTTAGA
AAAATAAACAAATAGGGGTCAGTGTTACAACCAATTAACCAATTCTGAACATTATCGCGAGCCCATTTAT
ACCTGAATATGGCTCATAACACCCCTTGCTCATGACCAAAATCCCTTAACGTGAGTTACGCGCGCGTCGT
TCCACTGAGCGTCAGACCCCGTAGAAAAGATCAAAGGATCTTCTTGAGATCCTTTTTTTCTGCGCGTAAT
CTGCTGCTTGCAAACAAAAAAACCACCGCTACCAGCGGTGGTTTGTTTGCCGGATCAAGAGCTACCAACT
CTTTTTCCGAAGGTAACTGGCTTCAGCAGAGCGCAGATACCAAATACTGTTCTTCTAGTGTAGCCGTAGT
TAGCCCACCACTTCAAGAACTCTGTAGCACCGCCTACATACCTCGCTCTGCTAATCCTGTTACCAGTGGC
TGCTGCCAGTGGCGATAAGTCGTGTCTTACCGGGTTGGACTCAAGACGATAGTTACCGGATAAGGCGCAG
CGGTCGGGCTGAACGGGGGGTTCGTGCACACAGCCCAGCTTGGAGCGAACGACCTACACCGAACTGAGAT
ACCTACAGCGTGAGCTATGAGAAAGCGCCACGCTTCCCGAAGGGAGAAAGGCGGACAGGTATCCGGTAAG
CGGCAGGGTCGGAACAGGAGAGCGCACGAGGGAGCTTCCAGGGGGAAACGCCTGGTATCTTTATAGTCCT
GTCGGGTTTCGCCACCTCTGACTTGAGCGTCGATTTTTGTGATGCTCGTCAGGGGGGCGGAGCCTATGGA
AAAACGCCAGCAACGCGGCCTTTTTACGGTTCCTGGCCTTTTGCTGGCCTTTTGCTCACATGTTCTTTCC
TGCGTTATCCCCTGATTCTGTGGATAACCGTATTACCGCCTTTGAGTGAGCTGATACCGCTCGCCGCAGC
CGAACGACCGAGCGCAGCGAGTCAGTGAGCGAGGAAGCGGAAGGCGAGAGTAGGGAACTGCCAGGCATCA
AACTAAGCAGAAGGCCCCTGACGGATGGCCTTTTTGCGTTTCTACAAACTCTTTCTGTGTTGTAAAACGA
CGGCCAGTCTTAAGCTCGGGCCCCCTGGGCGGTTCTGATAACGAGTAATCGTTAATCCGCAAATAACGTA
AAAACCCGCTTCGGCGGGTTTTTTTATGGGGGGAGTTTAGGGAAAGAGCATTTGTCAGAATATTTAAGGG
CGCCTGTCACTTTGCTTGATATATGAGAATTATTTAACCTTATAAATGAGAAAAAAGCAACGCACTTTAA
ATAAGATACGTTGCTTTTTCGATTGATGAACACCTATAATTAAACTATTCATCTATTATTTATGATTTTT
TGTATATACAATATTTCTAGTTTGTTAAAGAGAATTAAGAAAATAAATCTCGAAAATAATAAAGGGAAAA
TCAGTTTTTGATATCAAAATTATACATGTCAACGATAATACAAAATATAATACAAACTATAAGATGTTAT
CAGTATTTATTATCATTTAGAATAAATTTTGTGTCGCCCTTAATTGTGAGCGGATAACAATTACGAGCTT
CATGCACAGTGGCGTTGACTCAATATTGGCCATTAGCCATATTATTCATTGGTTATATAGCATAAATCAA
TATTGGCTATTGGCCATTGCATACGTTGTATCTATATCATAATATGTACATTTATATTGGCTCATGTCCA
ATATGACCGCCATGTTGGCATTGATTATTGACTAGTTATTAATAGTAATCAATTACGGGGTCATTAGTTC
ATAGCCCATATATGGAGTTCCGCGTTACATAACTTACGGTAAATGGCCCGCCTGGCTGACCGCCCAACGA
CCCCCGCCCATTGACGTCAATAATGACGTATGTTCCCATAGTAACGCCAATAGGGACTTTCCATTGACGT
CAATGGGTGGAGTATTTACGGTAAACTGCCCACTTGGCAGTACATCAAGTGTATCATATGCCAAGTACGC
CCCCTATTGACGTCAATGACGGTAAATGGCCCGCCTGGCATTATGCCCAGTACATGACCTTATGGGACTT
TCCTACTTGGCAGTACATCTACGTATTAGTCATCGCTATTACCATGGTGATGCGGTTTTGGCAGTACATC
AATGGGCGTGGATAGCGGTTTGACTCACGGGGATTTCCAAGTCTCCACCCCATTGACGTCAATGGGAGTT
TGTTTTGGCACCAAAATCAACGGGACTTTCCAAAATGTCGTAACAACTCCGCCCCATTGACGCAAATGGG
CGGTAGGCGTGTACGGTGGGAGGTCTATATAAGCAGAGCTCGTTTAGTGAACCGTCAGATCGCCTGGAGA
CGCCATCCACGCTGTTTTGACCTCCATAGAAGACACCGGGACCGATCCAGCCTCCGCGGCCGGGAACGGT
GCATTGGAACGCGGATTCCCCGTGCCAAGAGTGACGTAAGTACCGCCTATAGAGTCTATAGGCCCACCCC
CTTGGCTTCGTTAGAACGCGGCTACAATTAATACATAACCTTATGTATCATACACATACGATTTAGGTGA
CACTATAGAATAACATCCACTTTGCCTTTCTCTCCACAGGTGTCCACTCCCAGGTCCAACTGCACCTCGG
TTCTATCGAAAACGCGCCTGCTAGCGCCACCATGAAGACCATCATTGCCCTGAGCTACATCTTCTGCCTG
GTGTTCGCTGCGGCCGCCGATACAACACAGTCTCTGAAGCAGCTGGAAGAAAGAGCCGCTCGGAACGTTT
CCCAGGTGTCCAAGAATCTGGAAAGCCACCACGGCGACCAGATGGCCCAGAAGTCTCAGAGCACACAGAT
CAGCCAAGAACTCGAGGAACTGCGGGCCGAGCAGCAGAGACTGAAAAGCCAGGATCTGGAACTGAGCTGG
AACCTGAACGGACTGCAGGCCGATCTGAGCAGCTTCAAGAGCCAAGAGCTGAACGAGAGAAACGAGGCCA
GCGACCTGCTGGAACGGCTGAGAGAAGAAGTGACCAAGCTGCGGATGGAACTGCAGGTTTCCAGCGGCTT
CGTGTGCAACACCTGTCCTGAGAAGTGGATCAACTTCCAGCGGAAGTGCTACTACTTCGGCAAGGGCACA
AAGCAGTGGGTGCACGCCAGATACGCCTGCGACGATATGGAAGGCCAGCTGGTGTCTATTCACAGCCCCG
AGGAACAGGACTTCCTGACAAAGCACGCCAGCCACACAGGCAGCTGGATCGGACTGAGAAACCTGGACCT
GAAGGGCGAGTTTATCTGGGTGGACGGCAGCCACGTGGACTACTCTAATTGGGCTCCTGGCGAGCCCACA
AGCAGAAGCCAAGGCGAGGATTGCGTGATGATGAGAGGCAGCGGCAGATGGAACGACGCCTTCTGTGATA
GAAAGCTCGGCGCCTGGGTCTGCGATAGACTGGCTACATGTACACCTCCAGCCTCTGAGGGCTCTGCCGA
GTCTATGGGACCTGACAGCAGACCCGATCCTGACGGTAGACTGCCTACACCTTCTGCACCCCTGCACTCT
GGCGCGCCGGAAGATCAAGTTGATCCAAGATTGATTGATGGCAAGGGCGGATCTCTGGAGGTGCTGTTCC
AGGGACCAGGCGGAAGCGGCAATCCCGGCGGCGATCTGGCCCCCCAGATGCTGCGCGAGCTGCAGGAGAC
CAATGCCGCCCTGCAGGACGTGCGCGAGCTGCTGCGCCACCGCGTGAAGGAGATCACCTTCCTGAAGAAC
ACCGTGATGGAGTGCGACGCCTGCGGTATGCAGCCCTCTAGAGGCTCCGGCTCCATCATCCCAGTTGAGG
AGGAGAACCCGGACTTCTGGAACCGCGAGGCAGCCGAGGCCCTGGGTGCCGCCAAGAAGCTGCAGCCTGC
ACAGACAGCCGCCAAGAACCTCATCATCTTCCTGGGCGATGGGATGGGGGTGTCTACGGTGACAGCTGCC
AGGATCCTAAAAGGGCAGAAGAAGGACAAACTGGGGCCTGAGATACCCCTGGCCATGGACCGCTTCCCAT
ATGTGGCTCTGTCCAAGACATACAATGTAGACAAACATGTGCCAGACAGTGGAGCCACAGCCACGGCCTA
CCTGTGCGGGGTCAAGGGCAACTTCCAGACCATTGGCTTGAGTGCAGCCGCCCGCTTTAACCAGTGCAAC
ACGACACGCGGCAACGAGGTCATCTCCGTGATGAATCGGGCCAAGAAAGCAGGGAAGTCAGTGGGAGTGG
TAACCACCACACGAGTGCAGCACGCCTCGCCAGCCGGCACCTACGCCCACACGGTGAACCGCAACTGGTA
CTCGGACGCCGACGTGCCTGCCTCGGCCCGCCAGGAGGGGTGCCAGGACATCGCTACGCAGCTCATCTCC
AACATGGACATTGACGTGATCCTAGGTGGAGGCCGAAAGTACATGTTTCGCATGGGAACCCCAGACCCTG
AGTACCCAGATGACTACAGCCAAGGTGGGACCAGGCTGGACGGGAAGAATCTGGTGCAGGAATGGCTGGC
GAAGCGCCAGGGTGCCCGGTATGTGTGGAACCGCACTGAGCTCATGCAGGCTTCCCTGGACCCGTCTGTG
ACCCATCTCATGGGTCTCTTTGAGCCTGGAGACATGAAATACGAGATCCACCGAGACTCCACACTGGACC
CCTCCCTGATGGAGATGACAGAGGCTGCCCTGCGCCTGCTGAGCAGGAACCCCCGCGGCTTCTTCCTCTT
CGTGGAGGGTGGTCGCATCGACCATGGTCATCATGAAAGCAGGGCTTACCGGGCACTGACTGAGACGATC
ATGTTCGACGACGCCATTGAGAGGGCGGGCCAGCTCACCAGCGAGGAGGACACGCTGAGCCTCGTCACTG
CCGACCACTCCCACGTCTTCTCCTTCGGAGGCTACCCCCTGCGAGGGAGCTCCATCTTCGGGCTGGCCCC
TGGCAAGGCCCGGGACAGGAAGGCCTACACGGTCCTCCTATACGGAAACGGTCCAGGCTATGTGCTCAAG
GACGGCGCCCGGCCGGATGTTACCGAGAGCGAGAGCGGGAGCCCCGAGTATCGGCAGCAGTCAGCAGTGC
CCCTGGACGAAGAGACCCACGCAGGCGAGGACGTGGCGGTGTTCGCGCGCGGCCCGCAGGCGCACCTGGT
TCACGGCGTGCAGGAGCAGACCTTCATAGCGCACGTCATGGCCTTCGCCGCCTGCCTGGAGCCCTACACC
GCCTGCGACCTGGCGCCCCCCGCCGGCACCACCGACGCCGCGCACCCGGGTGGCGGAGGACTGAACGACA
TCTTCGAGGCTCAGAAAATCGAATGGCACGAACATCACCATCACCATCACCATCACCATTAAGGCCGGCC
TGTAGTCACTGGCACAACGCGTTACCCGGTAAGCCAATCGGGTATACACGGTCGTCATACTGCAGACAGG
GTTCTTCTACTTTGCAAGATAGTCTTGAGTAGTAAAATAAATAGATAGAGAAAATCAGCCTCGACTGTGC
CTTCTAGTTGCCAGCCATCTGTTGTTTGCCCCTCCCCCGTGCCTTCCTTGACCCTGGAAGGTGCCACTCC
CACTGTCCTTTCCTAATAAAATGAGGAAATTGCATCACAACACTCAACCCTATCTCGGTCTATTCTTTTG
ATTTATAAGGGATTTTGCCGATTTCGGCCTATTGGTTAAAAAATGAGCTGATTTAACAAAAATTTAACGC
GAATTAATTCTGTGGAATGTGTGTCAGTTAGGGTGTGGAAAGTCCCCAGGCTCCCCAGCAGGCAGAAGTA
TGCAAAGCATGCATCTCAATTAGTCAGCAACCAGGTGTGGAAAGTCCCCAGGCTCCCCAGCAGGCAGAAG
TATGCAAAGCATGCATCTCAATTAGTCAGCAACCATAGTCCCGCCCCTAACTCCGCCCATCCCGCCCCTA
ACTCCGCCCAGTTCCGCCCATTCTCCGCCCCATGGCTGACTAATTTTTTTTATTTATGCAGAGGCCGAGG
CCGCCTCTGCCTCTGAGCTATTCCAGAAGTAGTGAGGAGGCTTTTTTGGAGGCCTAGGCTTTTGCAAAAA
GCTCCCGGGAGCTTGTATATCCATTTTCGGATCTGATCAGCACGTGTTGACAATTAATCATCGGCATAGT
ATATCGGCATAGTATAATACGACAAGGTGAGGAACTAAACCATGACCGAGTACAAGCCCACGGTGCGCCT
CGCCACCCGCGACGACGTCCCCAGGGCCGTACGCACCCTCGCCGCCGCGTTCGCCGACTACCCCGCCACG
CGCCACACCGTCGATCCGGACCGCCACATCGAGCGGGTCACCGAGCTGCAAGAACTCTTCCTCACGCGCG
TCGGGCTCGACATCGGCAAGGTGTGGGTCGCGGACGACGGCGCCGCGGTGGCGGTCTGGACCACGCCGGA
GAGCGTCGAAGCGGGGGCGGTGTTCGCCGAGATCGGCCCGCGCATGGCCGAGTTGAGCGGTTCCCGGCTG
GCCGCGCAGCAACAGATGGAAGGCCTCCTGGCGCCGCACCGGCCCAAGGAGCCCGCGTGGTTCCTGGCCA
CCGTCGGCGTCTCGCCCGACCACCAGGGCAAGGGTCTGGGCAGCGCCGTCGTGCTCCCCGGAGTGGAGGC
GGCCGAGCGCGCCGGGGTGCCCGCCTTCCTGGAGACATCCGCGCCCCGCAACCTCCCCTTCTACGAGCGG
CTCGGCTTCACCGTCACCGCCGACGTCGAGGTGCCCGAAGGACCGCGCACCTGGTGCATGACCCGCAAGC
CCGGTGCCTGACACGTGCTACGAGATTTCGATTCCACCGCCGCCTTCTATGAAAGGTTGGGCTTCGGAAT
CGTTTTCCGGGACGCCGGCTGGATGATCCTCCAGCGCGGGGATCTCATGCTGGAGTTCTTCGCCCACCCC
AACTTGTTTATTGCAGCTTATAATGGTTACAAATAAAGCAATAGCATCACAAATTTCACAAATAAAGCAT
TTTTTTCACTGCATTCTAGTTGTGGTTTGTCCAAACTCATCAATGTATCTTATCATGTCTGTATACCGTC
GACCTCTAGCTAGAGCTTGGCGTAATCATGGTCATTACCAATGCTTAATCAGTGAGGCACCTATCTCAGC
GATCTGTCTATTTCGTTCATCCATAGTTGCCTGACTCCCCGTCGTGTAGATAACTACGATACGGGAGGGC
TTACCATCTGGCCCCAGCGCTGCGATGATACCGCGAGAACCACGCTCACCGGCTCCGGATTTATCAGCAA
TAAACCAGCCAGCCGGAAGGGCCGAGCGCAGAAGTGGTCCTGCAACTTTATCCGCCTCCATCCAGTCTAT
TAATTGTTGCCGGGAAGCTAGAGTAAGTAGTTCGCCAGTTAATAGTTTGCGCAACGTTGTTGCCATCGCT
ACAGGCATCGTGGTGTCACGCTCGTCGTTTGGTATGGCTTCATTCAGCTCCGGTTCCCAACGATCAAGGC
GAGTTACATGATCCCCCATGTTGTGCAAAAAAGCGGTTAGCTCCTTCGGTCCTCCGATCGTTGTCAGAAG
TAAGTTGGCCGCAGTGTTATCACTCATGGTTATGGCAGCACTGCATAATTCTCTTACTGTCATGCCATCC
GTAAGATGCTTTTCTGTGACTGGTGAGTACTCAACCAAGTCATTCTGAGAATAGTGTATGCGGCGACCGA
GTTGCTCTTGCCCGGCGTCAATACGGGATAATACCGCGCCACATAGCAGAACTTTAAAAGTGCTCATCAT
TGGAAAACGTTCTTCGGGGCGAAAACTCTCAAGGATCTTACCGCTGTTGAGATCCAGTTCGATGTAACCC
ACTCGTGCACCCAACTGATCTTCAGCATCTTTTACTTTCACCAGCGTTTCTGGGTGAGCAAAAACAGGAA
GGCAAAATGCCGCAAAAAAGGGAATAAGGGCGACACGGAAATGTTGAATACTCATATTCTTCCTT
