>Addgene plasmid #157280 | pD649-HAsp-FCER2-COMP5AP-AviTag-9xHis | depositor partial sequence | sequence record 303670 | insert (extracellular domain)
GATACAACACAGTCTCTGAAGCAGCTGGAAGAAAGAGCCGCTCGGAACGTTTCCCAGGTGTCCAAGAATC
TGGAAAGCCACCACGGCGACCAGATGGCCCAGAAGTCTCAGAGCACACAGATCAGCCAAGAACTCGAGGA
ACTGCGGGCCGAGCAGCAGAGACTGAAAAGCCAGGATCTGGAACTGAGCTGGAACCTGAACGGACTGCAG
GCCGATCTGAGCAGCTTCAAGAGCCAAGAGCTGAACGAGAGAAACGAGGCCAGCGACCTGCTGGAACGGC
TGAGAGAAGAAGTGACCAAGCTGCGGATGGAACTGCAGGTTTCCAGCGGCTTCGTGTGCAACACCTGTCC
TGAGAAGTGGATCAACTTCCAGCGGAAGTGCTACTACTTCGGCAAGGGCACAAAGCAGTGGGTGCACGCC
AGATACGCCTGCGACGATATGGAAGGCCAGCTGGTGTCTATTCACAGCCCCGAGGAACAGGACTTCCTGA
CAAAGCACGCCAGCCACACAGGCAGCTGGATCGGACTGAGAAACCTGGACCTGAAGGGCGAGTTTATCTG
GGTGGACGGCAGCCACGTGGACTACTCTAATTGGGCTCCTGGCGAGCCCACAAGCAGAAGCCAAGGCGAG
GATTGCGTGATGATGAGAGGCAGCGGCAGATGGAACGACGCCTTCTGTGATAGAAAGCTCGGCGCCTGGG
TCTGCGATAGACTGGCTACATGTACACCTCCAGCCTCTGAGGGCTCTGCCGAGTCTATGGGACCTGACAG
CAGACCCGATCCTGACGGTAGACTGCCTACACCTTCTGCACCCCTGCACTCT
